>Addgene plasmid #246567 | pX459-Flrt2 gRNA | addgene full sequence | sequence record 494455 | Addgene NGS Result
GAGGGCCTATTTCCCATGATTCCTTCATATTTGCATATACGATACAAGGCTGTTAGAGAGATAATTGGAA
TTAATTTGACTGTAAACACAAAGATATTAGTACAAAATACGTGACGTAGAAAGTAATAATTTCTTGGGTA
GTTTGCAGTTTTAAAATTATGTTTTAAAATGGACTATCATATGCTTACCGTAACTTGAAAGTATTTCGAT
TTCTTGGCTTTATATATCTTGTGGAAAGGACGAAACACCGCTTCGCAAACCTCCGTAAGCGTTTTAGAGC
TAGAAATAGCAAGTTAAAATAAGGCTAGTCCGTTATCAACTTGAAAAAGTGGCACCGAGTCGGTGCTTTT
TTGTTTTAGAGCTAGAAATAGCAAGTTAAAATAAGGCTAGTCCGTTTTTAGCGCGTGCGCCAATTCTGCA
GACAAATGGCTCTAGAGGTACCCGTTACATAACTTACGGTAAATGGCCCGCCTGGCTGACCGCCCAACGA
CCCCCGCCCATTGACGTCAATAGTAACGCCAATAGGGACTTTCCATTGACGTCAATGGGTGGAGTATTTA
CGGTAAACTGCCCACTTGGCAGTACATCAAGTGTATCATATGCCAAGTACGCCCCCTATTGACGTCAATG
ACGGTAAATGGCCCGCCTGGCATTGTGCCCAGTACATGACCTTATGGGACTTTCCTACTTGGCAGTACAT
CTACGTATTAGTCATCGCTATTACCATGGTCGAGGTGAGCCCCACGTTCTGCTTCACTCTCCCCATCTCC
CCCCCCTCCCCACCCCCAATTTTGTATTTTTTTATTTTTTAATTATTTTGTGCAGCGATGGGGGCGGGGG
GGGGGGGGGGCGCGCGCCAGGCGGGGCGGGGCGGGGCGAGGGGCGGGGCGGGGCGAGGCGGAGAGGTGCG
GCGGCAGCCAATCAGAGCGGCGCGCTCCGAAAGTTTCCTTTTATGGCGAGGCGGCGGCGGCGGCGGCCCT
ATAAAAAGCGAAGCGCGCGGCGGGCGGGAGTCGCTGCGCGCTGCCTTCGCCCCGTGCCCCGCTCCGCCGC
CGCCTCGCGCCGCCCGCCCCGGCTCTGACTGACCGCGTTACTCCCACAGGTGAGCGGGCGGGACGGCCCT
TCTCCTCCGGGCTGTAATTAGCTGAGCAAGAGGTAAGGGTTTAAGGGATGGTTGGTTGGTGGGGTATTAA
TGTTTAATTACCTGGAGCACCTGCCTGAAATCACTTTTTTTCAGGTTGGACCGGTGCCACCATGGACTAT
AAGGACCACGACGGAGACTACAAGGATCATGATATTGATTACAAAGACGATGACGATAAGATGGCCCCAA
AGAAGAAGCGGAAGGTCGGTATCCACGGAGTCCCAGCAGCCGACAAGAAGTACAGCATCGGCCTGGACAT
CGGCACCAACTCTGTGGGCTGGGCCGTGATCACCGACGAGTACAAGGTGCCCAGCAAGAAATTCAAGGTG
CTGGGCAACACCGACCGGCACAGCATCAAGAAGAACCTGATCGGAGCCCTGCTGTTCGACAGCGGCGAAA
CAGCCGAGGCCACCCGGCTGAAGAGAACCGCCAGAAGAAGATACACCAGACGGAAGAACCGGATCTGCTA
TCTGCAAGAGATCTTCAGCAACGAGATGGCCAAGGTGGACGACAGCTTCTTCCACAGACTGGAAGAGTCC
TTCCTGGTGGAAGAGGATAAGAAGCACGAGCGGCACCCCATCTTCGGCAACATCGTGGACGAGGTGGCCT
ACCACGAGAAGTACCCCACCATCTACCACCTGAGAAAGAAACTGGTGGACAGCACCGACAAGGCCGACCT
GCGGCTGATCTATCTGGCCCTGGCCCACATGATCAAGTTCCGGGGCCACTTCCTGATCGAGGGCGACCTG
AACCCCGACAACAGCGACGTGGACAAGCTGTTCATCCAGCTGGTGCAGACCTACAACCAGCTGTTCGAGG
AAAACCCCATCAACGCCAGCGGCGTGGACGCCAAGGCCATCCTGTCTGCCAGACTGAGCAAGAGCAGACG
GCTGGAAAATCTGATCGCCCAGCTGCCCGGCGAGAAGAAGAATGGCCTGTTCGGAAACCTGATTGCCCTG
AGCCTGGGCCTGACCCCCAACTTCAAGAGCAACTTCGACCTGGCCGAGGATGCCAAACTGCAGCTGAGCA
AGGACACCTACGACGACGACCTGGACAACCTGCTGGCCCAGATCGGCGACCAGTACGCCGACCTGTTTCT
GGCCGCCAAGAACCTGTCCGACGCCATCCTGCTGAGCGACATCCTGAGAGTGAACACCGAGATCACCAAG
GCCCCCCTGAGCGCCTCTATGATCAAGAGATACGACGAGCACCACCAGGACCTGACCCTGCTGAAAGCTC
TCGTGCGGCAGCAGCTGCCTGAGAAGTACAAAGAGATTTTCTTCGACCAGAGCAAGAACGGCTACGCCGG
CTACATTGACGGCGGAGCCAGCCAGGAAGAGTTCTACAAGTTCATCAAGCCCATCCTGGAAAAGATGGAC
GGCACCGAGGAACTGCTCGTGAAGCTGAACAGAGAGGACCTGCTGCGGAAGCAGCGGACCTTCGACAACG
GCAGCATCCCCCACCAGATCCACCTGGGAGAGCTGCACGCCATTCTGCGGCGGCAGGAAGATTTTTACCC
ATTCCTGAAGGACAACCGGGAAAAGATCGAGAAGATCCTGACCTTCCGCATCCCCTACTACGTGGGCCCT
CTGGCCAGGGGAAACAGCAGATTCGCCTGGATGACCAGAAAGAGCGAGGAAACCATCACCCCCTGGAACT
TCGAGGAAGTGGTGGACAAGGGCGCTTCCGCCCAGAGCTTCATCGAGCGGATGACCAACTTCGATAAGAA
CCTGCCCAACGAGAAGGTGCTGCCCAAGCACAGCCTGCTGTACGAGTACTTCACCGTGTATAACGAGCTG
ACCAAAGTGAAATACGTGACCGAGGGAATGAGAAAGCCCGCCTTCCTGAGCGGCGAGCAGAAAAAGGCCA
TCGTGGACCTGCTGTTCAAGACCAACCGGAAAGTGACCGTGAAGCAGCTGAAAGAGGACTACTTCAAGAA
AATCGAGTGCTTCGACTCCGTGGAAATCTCCGGCGTGGAAGATCGGTTCAACGCCTCCCTGGGCACATAC
CACGATCTGCTGAAAATTATCAAGGACAAGGACTTCCTGGACAATGAGGAAAACGAGGACATTCTGGAAG
ATATCGTGCTGACCCTGACACTGTTTGAGGACAGAGAGATGATCGAGGAACGGCTGAAAACCTATGCCCA
CCTGTTCGACGACAAAGTGATGAAGCAGCTGAAGCGGCGGAGATACACCGGCTGGGGCAGGCTGAGCCGG
AAGCTGATCAACGGCATCCGGGACAAGCAGTCCGGCAAGACAATCCTGGATTTCCTGAAGTCCGACGGCT
TCGCCAACAGAAACTTCATGCAGCTGATCCACGACGACAGCCTGACCTTTAAAGAGGACATCCAGAAAGC
CCAGGTGTCCGGCCAGGGCGATAGCCTGCACGAGCACATTGCCAATCTGGCCGGCAGCCCCGCCATTAAG
AAGGGCATCCTGCAGACAGTGAAGGTGGTGGACGAGCTCGTGAAAGTGATGGGCCGGCACAAGCCCGAGA
ACATCGTGATCGAAATGGCCAGAGAGAACCAGACCACCCAGAAGGGACAGAAGAACAGCCGCGAGAGAAT
GAAGCGGATCGAAGAGGGCATCAAAGAGCTGGGCAGCCAGATCCTGAAAGAACACCCCGTGGAAAACACC
CAGCTGCAGAACGAGAAGCTGTACCTGTACTACCTGCAGAATGGGCGGGATATGTACGTGGACCAGGAAC
TGGACATCAACCGGCTGTCCGACTACGATGTGGACCATATCGTGCCTCAGAGCTTTCTGAAGGACGACTC
CATCGACAACAAGGTGCTGACCAGAAGCGACAAGAACCGGGGCAAGAGCGACAACGTGCCCTCCGAAGAG
GTCGTGAAGAAGATGAAGAACTACTGGCGGCAGCTGCTGAACGCCAAGCTGATTACCCAGAGAAAGTTCG
ACAATCTGACCAAGGCCGAGAGAGGCGGCCTGAGCGAACTGGATAAGGCCGGCTTCATCAAGAGACAGCT
GGTGGAAACCCGGCAGATCACAAAGCACGTGGCACAGATCCTGGACTCCCGGATGAACACTAAGTACGAC
GAGAATGACAAGCTGATCCGGGAAGTGAAAGTGATCACCCTGAAGTCCAAGCTGGTGTCCGATTTCCGGA
AGGATTTCCAGTTTTACAAAGTGCGCGAGATCAACAACTACCACCACGCCCACGACGCCTACCTGAACGC
CGTCGTGGGAACCGCCCTGATCAAAAAGTACCCTAAGCTGGAAAGCGAGTTCGTGTACGGCGACTACAAG
GTGTACGACGTGCGGAAGATGATCGCCAAGAGCGAGCAGGAAATCGGCAAGGCTACCGCCAAGTACTTCT
TCTACAGCAACATCATGAACTTTTTCAAGACCGAGATTACCCTGGCCAACGGCGAGATCCGGAAGCGGCC
TCTGATCGAGACAAACGGCGAAACCGGGGAGATCGTGTGGGATAAGGGCCGGGATTTTGCCACCGTGCGG
AAAGTGCTGAGCATGCCCCAAGTGAATATCGTGAAAAAGACCGAGGTGCAGACAGGCGGCTTCAGCAAAG
AGTCTATCCTGCCCAAGAGGAACAGCGATAAGCTGATCGCCAGAAAGAAGGACTGGGACCCTAAGAAGTA
CGGCGGCTTCGACAGCCCCACCGTGGCCTATTCTGTGCTGGTGGTGGCCAAAGTGGAAAAGGGCAAGTCC
AAGAAACTGAAGAGTGTGAAAGAGCTGCTGGGGATCACCATCATGGAAAGAAGCAGCTTCGAGAAGAATC
CCATCGACTTTCTGGAAGCCAAGGGCTACAAAGAAGTGAAAAAGGACCTGATCATCAAGCTGCCTAAGTA
CTCCCTGTTCGAGCTGGAAAACGGCCGGAAGAGAATGCTGGCCTCTGCCGGCGAACTGCAGAAGGGAAAC
GAACTGGCCCTGCCCTCCAAATATGTGAACTTCCTGTACCTGGCCAGCCACTATGAGAAGCTGAAGGGCT
CCCCCGAGGATAATGAGCAGAAACAGCTGTTTGTGGAACAGCACAAGCACTACCTGGACGAGATCATCGA
GCAGATCAGCGAGTTCTCCAAGAGAGTGATCCTGGCCGACGCTAATCTGGACAAAGTGCTGTCCGCCTAC
AACAAGCACCGGGATAAGCCCATCAGAGAGCAGGCCGAGAATATCATCCACCTGTTTACCCTGACCAATC
TGGGAGCCCCTGCCGCCTTCAAGTACTTTGACACCACCATCGACCGGAAGAGGTACACCAGCACCAAAGA
GGTGCTGGACGCCACCCTGATCCACCAGAGCATCACCGGCCTGTACGAGACACGGATCGACCTGTCTCAG
CTGGGAGGCGACAAAAGGCCGGCGGCCACGAAAAAGGCCGGCCAGGCAAAAAAGAAAAAGGAATTCGGCA
GTGGAGAGGGCAGAGGAAGTCTGCTAACATGCGGTGACGTCGAGGAGAATCCTGGCCCAATGACCGAGTA
CAAGCCCACGGTGCGCCTCGCCACCCGCGACGACGTCCCCAGGGCCGTACGCACCCTCGCCGCCGCGTTC
GCCGACTACCCCGCCACGCGCCACACCGTCGATCCGGACCGCCACATCGAGCGGGTCACCGAGCTGCAAG
AACTCTTCCTCACGCGCGTCGGGCTCGACATCGGCAAGGTGTGGGTCGCGGACGACGGCGCCGCGGTGGC
GGTCTGGACCACGCCGGAGAGCGTCGAAGCGGGGGCGGTGTTCGCCGAGATCGGCCCGCGCATGGCCGAG
TTGAGCGGTTCCCGGCTGGCCGCGCAGCAACAGATGGAAGGCCTCCTGGCGCCGCACCGGCCCAAGGAGC
CCGCGTGGTTCCTGGCCACCGTCGGAGTCTCGCCCGACCACCAGGGCAAGGGTCTGGGCAGCGCCGTCGT
GCTCCCCGGAGTGGAGGCGGCCGAGCGCGCCGGGGTGCCCGCCTTCCTGGAGACCTCCGCGCCCCGCAAC
CTCCCCTTCTACGAGCGGCTCGGCTTCACCGTCACCGCCGACGTCGAGGTGCCCGAAGGACCGCGCACCT
GGTGCATGACCCGCAAGCCCGGTGCCTGAGAATTCTAACTAGAGCTCGCTGATCAGCCTCGACTGTGCCT
TCTAGTTGCCAGCCATCTGTTGTTTGCCCCTCCCCCGTGCCTTCCTTGACCCTGGAAGGTGCCACTCCCA
CTGTCCTTTCCTAATAAAATGAGGAAATTGCATCGCATTGTCTGAGTAGGTGTCATTCTATTCTGGGGGG
TGGGGTGGGGCAGGACAGCAAGGGGGAGGATTGGGAAGAGAATAGCAGGCATGCTGGGGAGCGGCCGCAG
GAACCCCTAGTGATGGAGTTGGCCACTCCCTCTCTGCGCGCTCGCTCGCTCACTGAGGCCGGGCGACCAA
AGGTCGCCCGACGCCCGGGCTTTGCCCGGGCGGCCTCAGTGAGCGAGCGAGCGCGCAGCTGCCTGCAGGG
GCGCCTGATGCGGTATTTTCTCCTTACGCATCTGTGCGGTATTTCACACCGCATA
[95 nt withheld, positions 6636-6730]
T
[46 nt withheld, positions 6732-6777]
C
[141 nt withheld, positions 6779-6919]
CCTTTGACGTTGGAGTCCACGTTCTTT
[37 nt withheld, positions 6947-6983]
ACTCTATCTCGGGCTATTCTTTTGATTTATAAGGGATTTTGCCGATTTCGGTCTATTGGTTAAAAAATGA
GCTGATTTAACAAAAATTTAACGCGAATTTTAACAAAATATTAACGTTTACAATTTTATGGTGCACTCTC
AGTACAATCTGCTCTGATGCCGCATAGTTAAGCCAGCCCCGACACCCGCCAACACCCGCTGACGCGCCCT
GACGGGCTTGTCTGCTCCCGGCATCCGCTTACAGACAAGCTGTGACCGTCTCCGGGAGCTGCATGTGTCA
GAGGTTTTCACCGTCATCACCGAAACGCGCGAGACGAAAGGGCCTCGTGATACGCCTATTTTTATAGGTT
AATGTCATGATAATAATGGTTTCTTAGACGTCAGGTGGCACTTTTCGGGGAAATGTGCGCGGAACCCCTA
TTTGTTTATTTTTCTAAATACATTCAAATATGTATCCGCTCATGAGACAATAACCCTGATAAATGCTTCA
ATAATATTGAAAAAGGAAGAGTATGAGTATTCAACATTTCCGTGTCGCCCTTATTCCCTTTTTTGCGGCA
TTTTGCCTTCCTGTTTTTGCTCACCCAGAAACGCTGGTGAAAGTAAAAGATGCTGAAGATCAGTTGGGTG
CACGAGTGGGTTACATCGAACTGGATCTCAACAGCGGTAAGATCCTTGAGAGTTTTCGCCCCGAAGAACG
TTTTCCAATGATGAGCACTTTTAAAGTTCTGCTATGTGGCGCGGTATTATCCCGTATTGACGCCGGGCAA
GAGCAACTCGGTCGCCGCATACACTATTCTCAGAATGACTTGGTTGAGTACTCACCAGTCACAGAAAAGC
ATCTTACGGATGGCATGACAGTAAGAGAATTATGCAGTGCTGCCATAACCATGAGTGATAACACTGCGGC
CAACTTACTTCTGACAACGATCGGAGGACCGAAGGAGCTAACCGCTTTTTTGCACAACATGGGGGATCAT
GTAACTCGCCTTGATCGTTGGGAACCGGAGCTGAATGAAGCCATACCAAACGACGAGCGTGACACCACGA
TGCCTGTAGCAATGGCAACAACGTTGCGCAAACTATTAACTGGCGAACTACTTACTCTAGCTTCCCGGCA
ACAATTAATAGACTGGATGGAGGCGGATAAAGTTGCAGGACCACTTCTGCGCTCGGCCCTTCCGGCTGGC
TGGTTTATTGCTGATAAATCTGGAGCCGGTGAGCGTGGAAGCCGCGGTATCATTGCAGCACTGGGGCCAG
ATGGTAAGCCCTCCCGTATCGTAGTTATCTACACGACGGGGAGTCAGGCAACTATGGATGAACGAAATAG
ACAGATCGCTGAGATAGGTGCCTCACTGATTAAGCATTGGTAACTGTCAGACCAAGTTTACTCATATATA
CTTTAGATTGATTTAAAACTTCATTTTTAATTTAAAAGGATCTAGGTGAAGATCCTTTTTGATAATCTCA
TGACCAAAATCCCTTAACGTGAGTTTTCGTTCCACTGAGCGTCAGACCCCGTAGAAAAGATCAAAGGATC
TTCTTGAGATCCTTTTTTTCTGCGCGTAATCTGCTGCTTGCAAACAAAAAAACCACCGCTACCAGCGGTG
GTTTGTTTGCCGGATCAAGAGCTACCAACTCTTTTTCCGAAGGTAACTGGCTTCAGCAGAGCGCAGATAC
CAAATACTGTTCTTCTAGTGTAGCCGTAGTTAGGCCACCACTTCAAGAACTCTGTAGCACCGCCTACATA
CCTCGCTCTGCTAATCCTGTTACCAGTGGCTGCTGCCAGTGGCGATAAGTCGTGTCTTACCGGGTTGGAC
TCAAGACGATAGTTACCGGATAAGGCGCAGCGGTCGGGCTGAACGGGGGGTTCGTGCACACAGCCCAGCT
TGGAGCGAACGACCTACACCGAACTGAGATACCTACAGCGTGAGCTATGAGAAAGCGCCACGCTTCCCGA
AGGGAGAAAGGCGGACAGGTATCCGGTAAGCGGCAGGGTCGGAACAGGAGAGCGCACGAGGGAGCTTCCA
GGGGGAAACGCCTGGTATCTTTATAGTCCTGTCGGGTTTCGCCACCTCTGACTTGAGCGTCGATTTTTGT
GATGCTCGTCAGGGGGGCGGAGCCTATGGAAAAACGCCAGCAACGCGGCCTTTTTACGGTTCCTGGCCTT
TTGCTGGCCTTTTGCTCACATGT
Features (pLannotate 1.2.2; 19 found; start..end, strand, type, name):
      1..241     +  promoter       U6 promoter: RNA polymerase III promoter for human U6 snRNA
    271..346     +  misc_RNA       gRNA scaffold: guide RNA scaffold for the Streptococcus pyogenes CRISPR/Cas9 system
    353..396     +  misc_RNA       gRNA scaffold (fragment): guide RNA scaffold for the Streptococcus pyogenes CRISPR/Cas9 system
    443..728     +  enhancer       CMV enhancer: human cytomegalovirus immediate early enhancer; contains an 18-bp deletion relative to the standard CMV enhancer
    730..1006    +  promoter       chicken β-actin promoter: No description available
   1007..1234    +  intron         hybrid intron: hybrid between chicken β-actin (CBA) and minute virus of mice (MMV) introns (Gray et al., 2011)
   1372..2973    +  CDS            Cas9(N): N-terminal portion of Streptococcus pyogenes Cas9 (Zetsche et al., 2015)
   2974..5472    +  CDS            Cas9(C): C-terminal portion of Streptococcus pyogenes Cas9 (Zetsche et al., 2015)
   5473..5520    +  CDS            nucleoplasmin NLS: bipartite nuclear localization signal from nucleoplasmin
   5590..6189    +  CDS            PuroR (fragment): puromycin N-acetyltransferase; pac from Streptomyces; confers resistance to puromycin
   6223..6334    +  polyA_signal   bGH poly(A) signal: bovine growth hormone polyadenylation signal
   6439..6579    +  repeat_region  AAV2 ITR: inverted terminal repeat of adeno-associated virus serotype 2 inverted
   6584..6635    -  misc_feature   bom (fragment): basis of mobility region from pBR322
   6654..7109    +  rep_origin     f1 ori (sequence partly withheld): f1 bacteriophage origin of replication; arrow indicates direction of (+) strand synthesis
   7110..7159    -  misc_feature   bom (fragment): basis of mobility region from pBR322
   7261..7296    -  CDS            rop (fragment): Rop protein, which maintains plasmids at low copy number; rop
   7391..7495    +  promoter       AmpR promoter: bla
   7496..8356    +  CDS            AmpR: β-lactamase; bla; confers resistance to ampicillin, carbenicillin, and related antibiotics
   8527..9115    +  rep_origin     ori: high-copy-number ColE1/pMB1/pBR322/pUC origin of replication
