[The description below was written by a language model from this plasmid's Addgene catalogue record and pLannotate feature annotations shown in this document.]
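Description:
pX459-Flrt2 gRNA is an all-in-one mammalian CRISPR/Cas9 expression plasmid built on the pX459 backbone, carrying a 20-nt guide directed against mouse Flrt2. It is propagated in E. coli as a high-copy plasmid through a ColE1/pUC-type origin with ampicillin selection (AmpR under its own bla promoter). An f1 phage origin is also present, and the short bom and rop hits in the annotation appear to be backbone remnants rather than functional elements.

The plasmid contains two expression units. In the first, the human U6 RNA polymerase III promoter drives the Flrt2 spacer, which was introduced as a synthetic oligo by restriction cloning and sits in the gap between the promoter and the Streptococcus pyogenes gRNA scaffold. A second, partial scaffold fragment is annotated just downstream. In the second unit, the depositor describes a CBh-SpCas9-T2A-Puro cassette. This matches the annotated CMV enhancer, chicken β-actin promoter and hybrid intron, which together make up CBh. They are followed by the S. pyogenes Cas9 coding sequence (annotated as contiguous N- and C-terminal portions), a nucleoplasmin nuclear localization signal, puromycin N-acetyltransferase and a bGH polyadenylation signal. The T2A peptide allows Cas9 and the puromycin resistance protein to be produced from one transcript, so transfected cells can be enriched by puromycin selection. A single AAV2 ITR is annotated after the poly(A) signal, but one ITR alone does not make this an AAV packaging vector.

The construct is intended for Cas9-mediated targeting of Flrt2 in mouse cells. The associated publication concerns WNT7 co-receptor signalling in brain endothelial cells, though the record does not state the specific experimental application.
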