Addgene plasmid #246567: pX459-Flrt2 gRNA
Purpose: CRISPR vector co-expressing Cas9 and a mouse Flrt2 gRNA
Depositing lab: Mario Vallon. Depositing organization: Julius-Maximilians-Universitaet Wuerzburg. Publication: WNT7A/B assemble a GPR124-RECK-LRP5/6 co-receptor complex to activate beta-catenin signaling in brain endothelial cells. Heiden R, Hannig L, Kuo CJ, Ergun S, Braunger BM, Vallon M. J Biol Chem. 2025 Sep 4:110682. doi: 10.1016/j.jbc.2025.110682. PubMed 40914247.
Backbone
  Vector backbone: pX459
  Vector type: CRISPR
  Selectable markers: Puromycin
Growth in bacteria
  Bacterial resistance: Ampicillin, 100 μg/mL
  Growth temperature: 37°C
  Growth strain: DH5alpha
  Copy number: High Copy
Gene/Insert
  Gene/Insert name: Flrt2 gRNA
  gRNA/shRNA sequence: CTTCGCAAACCTCCGTAAGC
  Species: M. musculus (mouse)
  Insert size (bp): 20
  Entrez Gene: Flrt2
  Promoter: U6
  Cloning method: Restriction Enzyme; 5′ cloning site Unspecified (unknown if destroyed)
Resource information
  A portion of this plasmid was derived from a plasmid made by: Synthetic oligo
Terms and licenses: Academic/Nonprofit Terms; Industry Terms: Not Available to Industry
Depositor comments: CBh-SpCas9-T2A-Puro cassette on backbone
How to cite: pX459-Flrt2 gRNA was a gift from Mario Vallon (Addgene plasmid # 246567 ; http://n2t.net/addgene:246567 ; RRID:Addgene_246567)
